Addgene plasmid #219203: SFFV-MSANTD3-Brd 261
Purpose: Transcription factor MSANTD3 with a specific barcode assigned.
Depositing lab: Filipe Pereira. Depositing organization: Center for Neuroscience and Cell Biology, University of Coimbra. Publication: A combinatorial transcription factor screening platform for immune cell reprogramming. Kurochkin I, Altman AR, Caiado I, Pertiga-Cabral D, Halitzki E, Minaeva M, Zimmermannova O, Henriques-Oliveira L, Klein D, Nair M, Oliveira D, Cajal LR, Knittel R, Feick C, Ringner M, Martin M, Cirovic B, Pires CF, Rosa FF, Sitnicka E, Theis FJ, Pereira CF. Cell Syst. 2026 Jan 21;17(1):101457. doi: 10.1016/j.cels.2025.101457. Epub 2026 Jan 14. PubMed 41539305.
Backbone
  Vector backbone: SFFV-MCS
  Backbone size w/o insert (bp): 6638
  Vector type: Lentiviral
Growth in bacteria
  Bacterial resistance: Ampicillin, 100 μg/mL
  Growth temperature: 37°C
  Growth strain: NEB Stable
  Copy number: High Copy
Gene/Insert
  Gene/Insert name: MSANTD3
  Species: H. sapiens (human)
  Insert size (bp): 828
  Mutation: Codon optimized
  Entrez Gene: C9orf30 (a.k.a. L8, FLJ34973, MGC17337)
  Promoter: The spleen focus-forming virus (SFFV) promoter
  Cloning method: Restriction Enzyme; 5′ cloning site Bsp119I (not destroyed); 3′ cloning site BstHI (not destroyed)
Terms and licenses: Academic/Nonprofit Terms; Industry Terms: Not Available to Industry
Depositor comments: Barcode sequence cloned into XbaI restriction site. Design of plasmid is as follows: SFFV-[TF sequence]-WPRE-[Barcode sequence].
How to cite: SFFV-MSANTD3-Brd 261 was a gift from Filipe Pereira (Addgene plasmid # 219203 ; http://n2t.net/addgene:219203 ; RRID:Addgene_219203)
