[The description below was written by a language model from this plasmid's Addgene catalogue record and pLannotate feature annotations shown in this document.]
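Description:
SFFV-MSANTD3-Brd 261 is a third-generation-style, self-inactivating HIV-1 lentiviral transfer plasmid built on the SFFV-MCS backbone, carrying a codon-optimized human MSANTD3 (also known as C9orf30) open reading frame together with a construct-specific DNA barcode. It is maintained in E. coli through a high-copy ColE1/pUC origin and selected with ampicillin via the β-lactamase gene. Remnants of a pBluescript-type backbone (f1 ori, lacZα fragment, lac promoter/operator, T7 and T3 promoters) are also annotated. No mammalian selection marker or fluorescent reporter appears in the feature table.

The viral cassette begins with an RSV promoter fused to a truncated 5' LTR, which drives production of the genomic RNA in packaging cells independently of Tat. This is followed by the Ψ packaging signal with a gag fragment, the RRE for Rev-dependent nuclear export, and the cPPT/CTS that aids nuclear import of the reverse-transcribed genome. Internally, the spleen focus-forming virus LTR promoter, which is strongly active in hematopoietic cells, drives MSANTD3, cloned between flanking MCS restriction sites. A WPRE downstream enhances transcript stability and expression. The short woodchuck hepatitis S annotation just upstream of it is probably part of this element rather than a functional gene. According to the depositor, the barcode sits at an XbaI site after the WPRE, placing it within the transcribed region ahead of the ΔU3 3' LTR, although it is not annotated as a separate feature. An SV40 poly(A) signal and SV40 origin follow the 3' LTR.

The plasmid belongs to a barcoded transcription factor collection for combinatorial screening of immune cell reprogramming, in which the barcode allows the delivered factor to be identified in transduced cells.
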