Features (pLannotate 1.2.2; 29 found; start..end, strand, type, name):
     94..112     -  promoter       T7 promoter: promoter for bacteriophage T7 RNA polymerase
    120..275     +  CDS            lacZα (fragment): LacZα fragment of β-galactosidase; lacZ fragment
    280..708     +  rep_origin     f1 ori (sequence partly withheld): f1 bacteriophage origin of replication; arrow indicates direction of (+) strand synthesis
    761..865     +  promoter       AmpR promoter: bla
    866..1726    +  CDS            AmpR: β-lactamase; bla; confers resistance to ampicillin, carbenicillin, and related antibiotics
   1897..2485    +  rep_origin     ori: high-copy-number ColE1/pMB1/pBR322/pUC origin of replication
   2668..2760    +  CDS            lacI (fragment): lac repressor; lacI; The lac repressor binds to the lac operator to inhibit transcription in E. coli. This inhibition can be relieved by adding lactose or isopropyl-β-D-thiogalactopyranoside (IPTG).
   2773..2794    +  protein_bind   CAP binding site: CAP binding activates transcription in the presence of cAMP. E. coli catabolite activator protein
   2809..2839    +  promoter       lac promoter: promoter for the E. coli lac operon
   2847..2863    +  protein_bind   lac operator: The lac repressor binds to the lac operator to inhibit transcription in E. coli. This inhibition can be relieved by adding lactose or isopropyl-β-D-thiogalactopyranoside (IPTG). lac repressor encoded by lacI
   2908..2926    +  promoter       T3 promoter: promoter for bacteriophage T3 RNA polymerase
   2954..3180    +  promoter       RSV promoter: Rous sarcoma virus enhancer/promoter
   3181..3361    +  LTR            5' LTR (truncated): truncated 5' long terminal repeat (LTR) from HIV-1
   3408..3533    +  misc_feature   HIV-1 Ψ: packaging signal of human immunodeficiency virus type 1
   3517..3880    +  CDS            HIV-1 gag (fragment): gag protein from human immunodeficiency virus 1; gag
   4026..4259    +  misc_feature   RRE: The Rev response element (RRE) of HIV-1 allows for Rev-dependent mRNA export from the nucleus to the cytoplasm.
   4636..4736    +  CDS            Rev (fragment): human immunodeficiency virus 1 (HIV-1) Rev protein; rev; enhances nuclear export of unspliced and incompletely spliced viral mRNAs
   4755..4872    +  misc_feature   cPPT/CTS: central polypurine tract and central termination sequence of HIV-1
   4906..5307    +  promoter       SFFV promoter: spleen focus-forming virus long terminal repeat (LTR) promoter
   5317..5340    +  misc_feature   MCS (fragment): pBluescript multiple cloning site
   5365..6189    +  CDS            MSANTD3: MSD3_HUMAN - Also known as C9orf30. Experimental evidence at protein level: Swiss-Prot protein existence level 1. From Homo sapiens (Human).
   6200..6225    +  misc_feature   MCS (fragment): pBluescript multiple cloning site
   6225..6284    +  CDS            S (fragment): HBSAG_WHV6 - Experimental evidence at transcript level: Swiss-Prot protein existence level 2. The middle envelope protein plays an important role in the budding of the virion. It is involved in the induction of budding in a nucleocapsid independent way. In this process the majority of envelope proteins bud to form subviral lipoprotein particles of 22 nm of diameter that do not contain a nucleocapsid (By similarity). From Woodchuck hepatitis B virus (isolate w64/pWS23) (WHV).
   6416..6819    +  misc_feature   WPRE: woodchuck hepatitis virus posttranscriptional regulatory element
   6877..6936    +  CDS            nef (fragment): NEF_HV1Z2 - Experimental evidence at protein level: Swiss-Prot protein existence level 1. Extracellular Nef protein targets CD4(+) T-lymphocytes for apoptosis by interacting with CXCR4 surface receptors. From Human immunodeficiency virus type 1 group M subtype D (isolate Z2/CDC-Z34) (HIV-1).
   6938..7171    +  LTR            3' LTR (ΔU3): self-inactivating 3' long terminal repeat (LTR) from HIV-1
   7243..7364    +  polyA_signal   SV40 poly(A) signal: SV40 polyadenylation signal
   7383..7404    +  rep_origin     SV40 ori (fragment): SV40 origin of replication
   7404..73      +  rep_origin     SV40 ori (across the origin): SV40 origin of replication
>Addgene plasmid #219203 | SFFV-MSANTD3-Brd 261 | addgene full sequence | sequence record 473290 | Addgene NGS Result
ATTTATGCAGAGGCCGAGGCCGCCTCGGCCTCTGAGCTATTCCAGAAGTAGTGAGGAGGCTTTTTTGGAG
GCCTAGGGACGTACCCAATTCGCCCTATAGTGAGTCGTATTACGCGCGCTCACTGGCCGTCGTTTTACAA
CGTCGTGACTGGGAAAACCCTGGCGTTACCCAACTTAATCGCCTTGCAGCACATCCCCCTTTCGCCAGCT
GGCGTAATAGCGAAGAGGCCCGCACCGATCGCCCTTCCCAACAGTTGCGCAGCCTGAATGGCGAATGGG
[124 nt withheld, positions 280-403]
C
[91 nt withheld, positions 405-495]
A
[49 nt withheld, positions 497-545]
CCTTTGACGTTGGAGTCCACGTTCTTT
[37 nt withheld, positions 573-609]
ACCCTATCTCGGTCTATTCTTTTGATTTATAAGGGATTTTGCCGATTTCGGCCTATTGGTTAAAAAATGA
GCTGATTTAACAAAAATTTAACGCGAATTTTAACAAAATATTAACGCTTACAATTTAGGTGGCACTTTTC
GGGGAAATGTGCGCGGAACCCCTATTTGTTTATTTTTCTAAATACATTCAAATATGTATCCGCTCATGAG
ACAATAACCCTGATAAATGCTTCAATAATATTGAAAAAGGAAGAGTATGAGTATTCAACATTTCCGTGTC
GCCCTTATTCCCTTTTTTGCGGCATTTTGCCTTCCTGTTTTTGCTCACCCAGAAACGCTGGTGAAAGTAA
AAGATGCTGAAGATCAGTTGGGTGCACGAGTGGGTTACATCGAACTGGATCTCAACAGCGGTAAGATCCT
TGAGAGTTTTCGCCCCGAAGAACGTTTTCCAATGATGAGCACTTTTAAAGTTCTGCTATGTGGCGCGGTA
TTATCCCGTATTGACGCCGGGCAAGAGCAACTCGGTCGCCGCATACACTATTCTCAGAATGACTTGGTTG
AGTACTCACCAGTCACAGAAAAGCATCTTACGGATGGCATGACAGTAAGAGAATTATGCAGTGCTGCCAT
AACCATGAGTGATAACACTGCGGCCAACTTACTTCTGACAACGATCGGAGGACCGAAGGAGCTAACCGCT
TTTTTGCACAACATGGGGGATCATGTAACTCGCCTTGATCGTTGGGAACCGGAGCTGAATGAAGCCATAC
CAAACGACGAGCGTGACACCACGATGCCTGTAGCAATGGCAACAACGTTGCGCAAACTATTAACTGGCGA
ACTACTTACTCTAGCTTCCCGGCAACAATTAATAGACTGGATGGAGGCGGATAAAGTTGCAGGACCACTT
CTGCGCTCGGCCCTTCCGGCTGGCTGGTTTATTGCTGATAAATCTGGAGCCGGTGAGCGTGGGTCTCGCG
GTATCATTGCAGCACTGGGGCCAGATGGTAAGCCCTCCCGTATCGTAGTTATCTACACGACGGGGAGTCA
GGCAACTATGGATGAACGAAATAGACAGATCGCTGAGATAGGTGCCTCACTGATTAAGCATTGGTAACTG
TCAGACCAAGTTTACTCATATATACTTTAGATTGATTTAAAACTTCATTTTTAATTTAAAAGGATCTAGG
TGAAGATCCTTTTTGATAATCTCATGACCAAAATCCCTTAACGTGAGTTTTCGTTCCACTGAGCGTCAGA
CCCCGTAGAAAAGATCAAAGGATCTTCTTGAGATCCTTTTTTTCTGCGCGTAATCTGCTGCTTGCAAACA
AAAAAACCACCGCTACCAGCGGTGGTTTGTTTGCCGGATCAAGAGCTACCAACTCTTTTTCCGAAGGTAA
CTGGCTTCAGCAGAGCGCAGATACCAAATACTGTTCTTCTAGTGTAGCCGTAGTTAGGCCACCACTTCAA
GAACTCTGTAGCACCGCCTACATACCTCGCTCTGCTAATCCTGTTACCAGTGGCTGCTGCCAGTGGCGAT
AAGTCGTGTCTTACCGGGTTGGACTCAAGACGATAGTTACCGGATAAGGCGCAGCGGTCGGGCTGAACGG
GGGGTTCGTGCACACAGCCCAGCTTGGAGCGAACGACCTACACCGAACTGAGATACCTACAGCGTGAGCT
ATGAGAAAGCGCCACGCTTCCCGAAGGGAGAAAGGCGGACAGGTATCCGGTAAGCGGCAGGGTCGGAACA
GGAGAGCGCACGAGGGAGCTTCCAGGGGGAAACGCCTGGTATCTTTATAGTCCTGTCGGGTTTCGCCACC
TCTGACTTGAGCGTCGATTTTTGTGATGCTCGTCAGGGGGGCGGAGCCTATGGAAAAACGCCAGCAACGC
GGCCTTTTTACGGTTCCTGGCCTTTTGCTGGCCTTTTGCTCACATGTTCTTTCCTGCGTTATCCCCTGAT
TCTGTGGATAACCGTATTACCGCCTTTGAGTGAGCTGATACCGCTCGCCGCAGCCGAACGACCGAGCGCA
GCGAGTCAGTGAGCGAGGAAGCGGAAGAGCGCCCAATACGCAAACCGCCTCTCCCCGCGCGTTGGCCGAT
TCATTAATGCAGCTGGCACGACAGGTTTCCCGACTGGAAAGCGGGCAGTGAGCGCAACGCAATTAATGTG
AGTTAGCTCACTCATTAGGCACCCCAGGCTTTACACTTTATGCTTCCGGCTCGTATGTTGTGTGGAATTG
TGAGCGGATAACAATTTCACACAGGAAACAGCTATGACCATGATTACGCCAAGCGCGCAATTAACCCTCA
CTAAAGGGAACAAAAGCTGGAGCTGCAAGCTTAATGTAGTCTTATGCAATACTCTTGTAGTCTTGCAACA
TGGTAACGATGAGTTAGCAACATGCCTTACAAGGAGAGAAAAAGCACCGTGCATGCCGATTGGTGGAAGT
AAGGTGGTACGATCGTGCCTTATTAGGAAGGCAACAGACGGGTCTGACATGGATTGGACGAACCACTGAA
TTGCCGCATTGCAGAGATATTGTATTTAAGTGCCTAGCTCGATACATAAACGGGTCTCTCTGGTTAGACC
AGATCTGAGCCTGGGAGCTCTCTGGCTAACTAGGGAACCCACTGCTTAAGCCTCAATAAAGCTTGCCTTG
AGTGCTTCAAGTAGTGTGTGCCCGTCTGTTGTGTGACTCTGGTAACTAGAGATCCCTCAGACCCTTTTAG
TCAGTGTGGAAAATCTCTAGCAGTGGCGCCCGAACAGGGACTTGAAAGCGAAAGGGAAACCAGAGGAGCT
CTCTCGACGCAGGACTCGGCTTGCTGAAGCGCGCACGGCAAGAGGCGAGGGGCGGCGACTGGTGAGTACG
CCAAAAATTTTGACTAGCGGAGGCTAGAAGGAGAGAGATGGGTGCGAGAGCGTCAGTATTAAGCGGGGGA
GAATTAGATCGCGATGGGAAAAAATTCGGTTAAGGCCAGGGGGAAAGAAAAAATATAAATTAAAACATAT
AGTATGGGCAAGCAGGGAGCTAGAACGATTCGCAGTTAATCCTGGCCTGTTAGAAACATCAGAAGGCTGT
AGACAAATACTGGGACAGCTACAACCATCCCTTCAGACAGGATCAGAAGAACTTAGATCATTATATAATA
CAGTAGCAACCCTCTATTGTGTGCATCAAAGGATAGAGATAAAAGACACCAAGGAAGCTTTAGACAAGAT
AGAGGAAGAGCAAAACAAAAGTAAGACCACCGCACAGCAAGCGGCCGCTGATCTTCAGACCTGGAGGAGG
AGATATGAGGGACAATTGGAGAAGTGAATTATATAAATATAAAGTAGTAAAAATTGAACCATTAGGAGTA
GCACCCACCAAGGCAAAGAGAAGAGTGGTGCAGAGAGAAAAAAGAGCAGTGGGAATAGGAGCTTTGTTCC
TTGGGTTCTTGGGAGCAGCAGGAAGCACTATGGGCGCAGCGTCAATGACGCTGACGGTACAGGCCAGACA
ATTATTGTCTGGTATAGTGCAGCAGCAGAACAATTTGCTGAGGGCTATTGAGGCGCAACAGCATCTGTTG
CAACTCACAGTCTGGGGCATCAAGCAGCTCCAGGCAAGAATCCTGGCTGTGGAAAGATACCTAAAGGATC
AACAGCTCCTGGGGATTTGGGGTTGCTCTGGAAAACTCATTTGCACCACTGCTGTGCCTTGGAATGCTAG
TTGGAGTAATAAATCTCTGGAACAGATTTGGAATCACACGACCTGGATGGAGTGGGACAGAGAAATTAAC
AATTACACAAGCTTAATACACTCCTTAATTGAAGAATCGCAAAACCAGCAAGAAAAGAATGAACAAGAAT
TATTGGAATTAGATAAATGGGCAAGTTTGTGGAATTGGTTTAACATAACAAATTGGCTGTGGTATATAAA
ATTATTCATAATGATAGTAGGAGGCTTGGTAGGTTTAAGAATAGTTTTTGCTGTACTTTCTATAGTGAAT
AGAGTTAGGCAGGGATATTCACCATTATCGTTTCAGACCCACCTCCCAACCCCGAGGGGACCCGACAGGC
CCGAAGGAATAGAAGAAGAAGGTGGAGAGAGAGACAGAGACAGATCCATTCGATTAGTGAACGGATCTCG
ACGGTATCGGTTAACTTTTAAAAGAAAAGGGGGGATTGGGGGGTACAGTGCAGGGGAAAGAATAGTAGAC
ATAATAGCAACAGACATACAAACTAAAGAATTACAAAAACAAATTACAAAAATTCAAAATTTTATCGATC
ACGAGACTAGCCTCGAGCTGGCTGCAGTAACGCCATTTTGCAAGGCATGGAAAAATACCAAACCAAGAAT
AGAGAAGTTCAGATCAAGGGCGGGTACATGAAAATAGCTAACGTTGGGCCAAACAGGATATCTGCGGTGA
GCAGTTTCGGCCCCGGCCCGGGGCCAAGAACAGATGGTCACCGCAGTTTCGGCCCCGGCCCGAGGCCAAG
AACAGATGGTCCCCAGATATGGCCCAACCCTCAGCAGTTTCTTAAGACCCATCAGATGTTTCCAGGCTCC
CCCAAGGACCTGAAATGACCCTGCGCCTTATTTGAATTAACCAATCAGCCTGCTTCTCGCTTCTGTTCGC
GCGCTTCTGCTTCCCGAGCTCTATAAAAGAGCTCACAACCCCTCACTCGGCGCGCCAGTCCTCCGACAGA
CTGAGTCGGCCGGTCGAATCAAGCTTATCGATACCGTCGACGGATCCGCTAGCCCGCGGTTCGAAATGCA
GAATAATGAGATCATTAAACCGGCTAAGTATTTTAGCGAGCTGGAGAAAAGTATTCTCTTGGCGTTGGTG
GAGAAATACAAGTACGTTTTGGAGTGCAAGAAGTCCGACGCCCGGACCATAGCGCTGAAACAACGGACAT
GGCAAGCCTTAGCACATGAGTATAATAGCCAACCATCTGTATCTCTTAGGGACTTTAAGCAACTCAAGAA
ATGTTGGGAAAATATAAAAGCCCGCACAAAGAAGATCATGGCGCACGAGAGACGGGAAAAGGTCAAGAGA
TCCGTGTCACCCCTTTTGTCAACTCATGTGTTGGGTAAAGAGAAAATTGCTTCAATGCTTCCAGAACAAT
TATATTTTCTCCAAAGTCCACCCGAAGAAGAACCTGAGTATCATCCAGATGCTAGCGCTCAGGAGAGCTT
CGCCGTGTCTAACCGGGAGTTATGTGACGACGAAAAGGAATTTATCCACTTCCCTGTTTGCGAAGGCACT
AGCCAGCCCGAGCCTTCTTGCAGCGCCGTGAGGATTACCGCTAACAAGAATTATCGATCCAAGACATCCC
AAGAGGGCGCCCTCAAGAAAATGCACGAAGAGGAGCATCACCAGCAGATGTCAATTCTGCAGTTGCAGTT
GATCCAGATGAACGAAGTCCACGTAGCTAAGATACAACAAATCGAACGCGAATGCGAAATGGCGGAAGAA
GAGCATCGGATCAAGATGGAAGTCCTGAACAAGAAGAAAATGTACTGGGAGCGGAAGCTCCAGACATTCA
CGAAAGAGTGGCCCGTGAGCTCCTTCAATCGTCCGTTCCCAAACTCCCCTTGAACCGGTCGGATCCCCCG
GGCTGCAGGAATTCGAGCATCTTACCGCCATTTATTCCCATATTTGTTCTGTTTTTCTTGATTTGGGTAT
ACATTTAAATGTTAATAAAACAAAATGGTGGGGCAATCATTTACATTTTTAGGGATATGTAATTACTAGT
TCAGGTGTATTGCCACAAGACAAACATGTTAAGAAACTTTCCCGTTATTTACGCTCTGTTCCTGTTAATC
AACCTCTGGATTACAAAATTTGTGAAAGATTGACTGATATTCTTAACTATGTTGCTCCTTTTACGCTGTG
TGGATATGCTGCTTTAATGCCTCTGTATCATGCTATTGCTTCCCGTACGGCTTTCGTTTTCTCCTCCTTG
TATAAATCCTGGTTGCTGTCTCTTTATGAGGAGTTGTGGCCCGTTGTCCGTCAACGTGGCGTGGTGTGCT
CTGTGTTTGCTGACGCAACCCCCACTGGCTGGGGCATTGCCACCACCTGTCAACTCCTTTCTGGGACTTT
CGCTTTCCCCCTCCCGATCGCCACGGCAGAACTCATCGCCGCCTGCCTTGCCCGCTGCTGGACAGGGGCT
AGGTTGCTGGGCACTGATAATTCCGTGGTGTTGTCGGGGAAGCTGACGTCCTTTGCAATTCGATATCAAG
CTGTACCTTCTAGATGTACAGCCGGATAAGCGCTTCTAGACCAATGACTTACAAGGCAGCTGTAGATCTT
AGCCACTTTTTAAAAGAAAAGGGGGGACTGGAAGGGCTAATTCACTCCCAACGAAGACAAGATCTGCTTT
TTGCTTGTACTGGGTCTCTCTGGTTAGACCAGATCTGAGCCTGGGAGCTCTCTGGCTAACTAGGGAACCC
ACTGCTTAAGCCTCAATAAAGCTTGCCTTGAGTGCTTCAAGTAGTGTGTGCCCGTCTGTTGTGTGACTCT
GGTAACTAGAGATCCCTCAGACCCTTTTAGTCAGTGTGGAAAATCTCTAGCAGTAGTAGTTCATGTCATC
TTATTATTCAGTATTTATAACTTGCAAAGAAATGAATATCAGAGAGTGAGAGGAACTTGTTTATTGCAGC
TTATAATGGTTACAAATAAAGCAATAGCATCACAAATTTCACAAATAAAGCATTTTTTTCACTGCATTCT
AGTTGTGGTTTGTCCAAACTCATCAATGTATCTTATCATGTCTGGCTCTAGCTATCCCGCCCCTAACTCC
GCCCATCCCGCCCCTAACTCCGCCCAGTTCCGCCCATTCTCCGCCCCATGGCTGACTAATTTTTTTT
