>Addgene plasmid #219203 | SFFV-MSANTD3-Brd 261 | depositor partial sequence | sequence record 428089 | TF ORF
ATGCAGAATAATGAGATCATTAAACCGGCTAAGTATTTTAGCGAGCTGGAGAAAAGTATTCTCTTGGCGT
TGGTGGAGAAATACAAGTACGTTTTGGAGTGCAAGAAGTCCGACGCCCGGACCATAGCGCTGAAACAACG
GACATGGCAAGCCTTAGCACATGAGTATAATAGCCAACCATCTGTATCTCTTAGGGACTTTAAGCAACTC
AAGAAATGTTGGGAAAATATAAAAGCCCGCACAAAGAAGATCATGGCGCACGAGAGACGGGAAAAGGTCA
AGAGATCCGTGTCACCCCTTTTGTCAACTCATGTGTTGGGTAAAGAGAAAATTGCTTCAATGCTTCCAGA
ACAATTATATTTTCTCCAAAGTCCACCCGAAGAAGAACCTGAGTATCATCCAGATGCTAGCGCTCAGGAG
AGCTTCGCCGTGTCTAACCGGGAGTTATGTGACGACGAAAAGGAATTTATCCACTTCCCTGTTTGCGAAG
GCACTAGCCAGCCCGAGCCTTCTTGCAGCGCCGTGAGGATTACCGCTAACAAGAATTATCGATCCAAGAC
ATCCCAAGAGGGCGCCCTCAAGAAAATGCACGAAGAGGAGCATCACCAGCAGATGTCAATTCTGCAGTTG
CAGTTGATCCAGATGAACGAAGTCCACGTAGCTAAGATACAACAAATCGAACGCGAATGCGAAATGGCGG
AAGAAGAGCATCGGATCAAGATGGAAGTCCTGAACAAGAAGAAAATGTACTGGGAGCGGAAGCTCCAGAC
ATTCACGAAAGAGTGGCCCGTGAGCTCCTTCAATCGTCCGTTCCCAAACTCCCCTTGA
