>Addgene plasmid #219203 | SFFV-MSANTD3-Brd 261 | depositor partial sequence | sequence record 428090 | Barcode sequence
TGTACAGCCGGATAAGCGCT
